Addgene plasmid #161283: pDONR221-SLC39A13_STOP
Purpose: Gateway entry clone with codon-optimized ORF sequence for subcloning into custom expression vectors. Contains a STOP codon at the end of the codon-optimized ORF sequence.
Depositing lab: RESOLUTE Consortium & Giulio Superti-Furga. Depositing organization: CeMM Research Center for Molecular Medicine. Publication: The RESOLUTE consortium: unlocking SLC transporters for drug discovery. Superti-Furga G, Lackner D, Wiedmer T, Ingles-Prieto A, Barbosa B, Girardi E, Goldmann U, Gurtl B, Klavins K, Klimek C, Lindinger S, Lineiro-Retes E, Muller AC, Onstein S, Redinger G, Reil D, Sedlyarov V, Wolf G, Crawford M, Everley R, ... Steppan CM. Nat Rev Drug Discov. 2020 Jul;19(7):429-430. doi: 10.1038/d41573-020-00056-6. PubMed 32265506.
Backbone
  Vector backbone: pDONR221
  Backbone manufacturer: ThermoFisher Scientific
  Backbone size w/o insert (bp): 2550
  Vector type: Mammalian Expression
Growth in bacteria
  Bacterial resistance: Kanamycin, 50 μg/mL
  Growth temperature: 37°C
  Growth strain: NEB Stable
  Copy number: High Copy
Gene/Insert
  Gene/Insert name: SLC39A13 (alt name: FLJ25785)
  Species: H. sapiens (human)
  Insert size (bp): 1116
  Entrez Gene: SLC39A13 (a.k.a. FLJ25785)
  Cloning method: Gateway Cloning
  Sequencing primers: 5′ M13-fwd; 3′ M13-rev
Terms and licenses: Academic/Nonprofit Terms; Industry Terms
Depositor comments: This plasmid contains a STOP codon at the end of the codon-optimized ORF. For the version of this plasmid that does not contain a STOP codon, please see Addgene plasmid 132117 For more information on the full Resolute plasmid collection, please see www.addgene.org/depositor-collections/re-solute/. Please provide your feedback on this plasmid to the RESOLUTE consortium by filling out their RESOLUTE repository feedback form: https://forms.office.com/Pages/ResponsePage.aspx?id=0e05yklzmkS7rjFGQL4N7z4feCLQvEJAmVcOCM_u885UN1JJRko0Ukg4TVQwNTZLOUxPQVJWT1NHUCQlQCN0PWcu
How to cite: pDONR221-SLC39A13_STOP was a gift from RESOLUTE Consortium & Giulio Superti-Furga (Addgene plasmid # 161283 ; http://n2t.net/addgene:161283 ; RRID:Addgene_161283)
