[The description below was written by a language model from this plasmid's Addgene catalogue record and pLannotate feature annotations shown in this document.]
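Description:
pDONR221-SLC39A13_STOP is a Gateway entry clone built on the pDONR221 backbone and carrying a codon-optimized open reading frame for human SLC39A13 (also known as ZIP13 or FLJ25785), a zinc-influx transporter of the solute carrier family. The full sequenced plasmid is about 3.7 kb, with an insert of roughly 1.1 kb. It is propagated in E. coli from a high-copy ColE1/pUC-type origin and selected with kanamycin through an aph(3')-Ia aminoglycoside phosphotransferase gene. Although the catalogue lists the vector type as mammalian expression, the annotated features show no eukaryotic promoter or polyadenylation signal, so the plasmid itself serves as a shuttle for the ORF rather than as an expression construct.

The SLC39A13 coding sequence lies between attL1 and attL2 sites, the recombination sites recognised in the Gateway LR reaction, so the ORF can be transferred directionally into any attR-containing destination vector that supplies the desired promoter, tags or selection markers. This version retains a stop codon at the end of the ORF, making it suitable for expressing the untagged protein or N-terminal fusions, but not C-terminal fusions; a companion clone without the stop codon exists for that purpose. Other backbone elements include a T7 promoter just outside attL2 and oriented toward the insert, rrnB T1 and T2 terminators upstream of attL1 that shield the cassette from read-through transcription, and short residual lacI and lacZα fragments with no evident function. The plasmid is part of a consortium collection of solute carrier ORF clones intended for subcloning into custom expression vectors for transporter research.
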