Features (pLannotate 1.2.2; 10 found; start..end, strand, type, name):
      1..100     +  protein_bind   attL1: mutant version of attL; recombination site for the Gateway® LR reaction LR Clonase™
    106..1218    +  CDS            SLC39A13: S39AD_HUMAN - Also known as ZIP13. Experimental evidence at protein level: Swiss-Prot protein existence level 1. Acts as a zinc-influx transporter. From Homo sapiens (Human).
   1223..1322    -  protein_bind   attL2: mutant version of attL; recombination site for the Gateway® LR reaction LR Clonase™
   1340..1358    -  promoter       T7 promoter: promoter for bacteriophage T7 RNA polymerase
   1492..2301    +  CDS            KanR: aminoglycoside phosphotransferase; aph(3')-Ia; confers resistance to kanamycin in bacteria or G418 (Geneticin®) in eukaryotes
   2448..3036    +  rep_origin     ori: high-copy-number ColE1/pMB1/pBR322/pUC origin of replication
   3219..3311    +  CDS            lacI (fragment): lac repressor; lacI; The lac repressor binds to the lac operator to inhibit transcription in E. coli. This inhibition can be relieved by adding lactose or isopropyl-β-D-thiogalactopyranoside (IPTG).
   3366..3393    -  terminator     rrnB T2 terminator: transcription terminator T2 from the E. coli rrnB gene
   3525..3568    +  terminator     rrnB T1 terminator: Escherichia coli rrnB; transcription terminator T1 from the E. coli rrnB gene
   3615..3651    -  CDS            lacZα (fragment): LacZα fragment of β-galactosidase; lacZ fragment
>Addgene plasmid #161283 | pDONR221-SLC39A13_STOP | addgene full sequence | sequence record 369869 | Addgene NGS Result
CAAATAATGATTTTATTTTGACTGATAGTGACCTGTTCGTTGCAACACATTGATGAGCAATGCTTTTTTA
TAATGCCAACTTTGTACAAAAAAGCAGGCTCCACCATGCCAGGCTGCCCATGTCCTGGATGCGGAATGGC
AGGACCAAGGCTGCTGTTCCTGACCGCCCTGGCCCTGGAGCTGCTGGAGAGGGCAGGAGGATCCCAGCCC
GCCCTGCGGTCTAGAGGAACCGCAACAGCATGCAGGCTGGACAATAAGGAGAGCGAGTCCTGGGGCGCCC
TGCTGTCCGGAGAGAGACTGGATACCTGGATCTGTTCCCTGCTGGGCTCTCTGATGGTGGGCCTGTCTGG
CGTGTTTCCCCTGCTGGTCATCCCTCTGGAGATGGGAACAATGCTGCGGAGCGAGGCAGGAGCATGGAGA
CTGAAGCAGCTGCTGTCCTTCGCCCTGGGAGGACTGCTGGGCAACGTGTTTCTGCACCTGCTGCCAGAGG
CATGGGCATACACCTGCTCTGCCAGCCCTGGAGGAGAGGGACAGAGCCTGCAGCAGCAGCAGCAGCTGGG
ACTGTGGGTCATCGCAGGCATCCTGACATTCCTGGCCCTGGAGAAGATGTTTCTGGACAGCAAGGAGGAG
GGCACCTCCCAGGCACCAAATAAGGATCCCACAGCAGCAGCAGCCGCCCTGAACGGAGGACACTGTCTGG
CACAGCCTGCAGCAGAGCCAGGACTGGGCGCCGTGGTGAGGAGCATCAAGGTGTCCGGCTATCTGAACCT
GCTGGCCAATACCATCGACAACTTCACACACGGACTGGCAGTGGCAGCATCTTTTCTGGTGAGCAAGAAG
ATCGGCCTGCTGACCACAATGGCCATCCTGCTGCACGAGATCCCTCACGAAGTGGGCGACTTCGCAATCC
TGCTGAGGGCAGGCTTTGATCGCTGGTCTGCCGCAAAGCTGCAGCTGAGCACCGCCCTGGGCGGCCTGCT
GGGAGCAGGCTTCGCCATCTGCACACAGTCCCCAAAGGGAGTGGTGGGATGTTCTCCAGCAGCAGAGGAG
ACCGCAGCATGGGTGCTGCCATTCACATCCGGCGGCTTTCTGTACATCGCCCTGGTGAATGTGCTGCCTG
ACCTGCTGGAGGAGGAGGATCCATGGCGGTCTCTGCAGCAGCTGCTGCTGCTGTGCGCAGGAATCGTGGT
CATGGTGCTGTTCAGCCTGTTTGTGGATTAAGACCCAGCTTTCTTGTACAAAGTTGGCATTATAAGAAAG
CATTGCTTATCAATTTGTTGCAACGAACAGGTCACTATCAGTCAAAATAAAATCATTATTTGCCATCCAG
CTGATATCCCCTATAGTGAGTCGTATTACATGGTCATAGCTGTTTCCTGGCAGCTCTGGCCCGTGTCTCA
AAATCTCTGATGTTACATTGCACAAGATAAAAATATATCATCATGAACAATAAAACTGTCTGCTTACATA
AACAGTAATACAAGGGGTGTTATGAGCCATATTCAACGGGAAACGTCGAGGCCGCGATTAAATTCCAACA
TGGATGCTGATTTATATGGGTATAAATGGGCTCGCGATAATGTCGGGCAATCAGGTGCGACAATCTATCG
CTTGTATGGGAAGCCCGATGCGCCAGAGTTGTTTCTGAAACATGGCAAAGGTAGCGTTGCCAATGATGTT
ACAGATGAGATGGTCAGACTAAACTGGCTGACGGAATTTATGCCTCTTCCGACCATCAAGCATTTTATCC
GTACTCCTGATGATGCATGGTTACTCACCACTGCGATCCCCGGAAAAACAGCATTCCAGGTATTAGAAGA
ATATCCTGATTCAGGTGAAAATATTGTTGATGCGCTGGCAGTGTTCCTGCGCCGGTTGCATTCGATTCCT
GTTTGTAATTGTCCTTTTAACAGCGATCGCGTATTTCGTCTCGCTCAGGCGCAATCACGAATGAATAACG
GTTTGGTTGATGCGAGTGATTTTGATGACGAGCGTAATGGCTGGCCTGTTGAACAAGTCTGGAAAGAAAT
GCATAAACTTTTGCCATTCTCACCGGATTCAGTCGTCACTCATGGTGATTTCTCACTTGATAACCTTATT
TTTGACGAGGGGAAATTAATAGGTTGTATTGATGTTGGACGAGTCGGAATCGCAGACCGATACCAGGATC
TTGCCATCCTATGGAACTGCCTCGGTGAGTTTTCTCCTTCATTACAGAAACGGCTTTTTCAAAAATATGG
TATTGATAATCCTGATATGAATAAATTGCAGTTTCATTTGATGCTCGATGAGTTTTTCTAATCAGAATTG
GTTAATTGGTTGTAACACTGGCAGAGCATTACGCTGACTTGACGGGACGGCGCAAGCTCATGACCAAAAT
CCCTTAACGTGAGTTACGCGTCGTTCCACTGAGCGTCAGACCCCGTAGAAAAGATCAAAGGATCTTCTTG
AGATCCTTTTTTTCTGCGCGTAATCTGCTGCTTGCAAACAAAAAAACCACCGCTACCAGCGGTGGTTTGT
TTGCCGGATCAAGAGCTACCAACTCTTTTTCCGAAGGTAACTGGCTTCAGCAGAGCGCAGATACCAAATA
CTGTTCTTCTAGTGTAGCCGTAGTTAGGCCACCACTTCAAGAACTCTGTAGCACCGCCTACATACCTCGC
TCTGCTAATCCTGTTACCAGTGGCTGCTGCCAGTGGCGATAAGTCGTGTCTTACCGGGTTGGACTCAAGA
CGATAGTTACCGGATAAGGCGCAGCGGTCGGGCTGAACGGGGGGTTCGTGCACACAGCCCAGCTTGGAGC
GAACGACCTACACCGAACTGAGATACCTACAGCGTGAGCTATGAGAAAGCGCCACGCTTCCCGAAGGGAG
AAAGGCGGACAGGTATCCGGTAAGCGGCAGGGTCGGAACAGGAGAGCGCACGAGGGAGCTTCCAGGGGGA
AACGCCTGGTATCTTTATAGTCCTGTCGGGTTTCGCCACCTCTGACTTGAGCGTCGATTTTTGTGATGCT
CGTCAGGGGGGCGGAGCCTATGGAAAAACGCCAGCAACGCGGCCTTTTTACGGTTCCTGGCCTTTTGCTG
GCCTTTTGCTCACATGTTCTTTCCTGCGTTATCCCCTGATTCTGTGGATAACCGTATTACCGCCTTTGAG
TGAGCTGATACCGCTCGCCGCAGCCGAACGACCGAGCGCAGCGAGTCAGTGAGCGAGGAAGCGGAAGAGC
GCCCAATACGCAAACCGCCTCTCCCCGCGCGTTGGCCGATTCATTAATGCAGCTGGCACGACAGGTTTCC
CGACTGGAAAGCGGGCAGTGAGCGCAACGCAATTAATACGCGTACCGCTAGCCAGGAAGAGTTTGTAGAA
ACGCAAAAAGGCCATCCGTCAGGATGGCCTTCTGCTTAGTTTGATGCCTGGCAGTTTATGGCGGGCGTCC
TGCCCGCCACCCTCCGGGCCGTTGCTTCACAACGTTCAAATCCGCTCCCGGCGGATTTGTCCTACTCAGG
AGAGCGTTCACCGACAAACAACAGATAAAACGAAAGGCCCAGTCTTCCGACTGAGCCTTTCGTTTTATTT
GATGCCTGGCAGTTCCCTACTCTCGCGTTAACGCTAGCATGGATGTTTTCCCAGTCACGACGTTGTAAAA
CGACGGCCAGTCTTAAGCTCGGGCCC
