>Addgene plasmid #161283 | pDONR221-SLC39A13_STOP | depositor partial sequence | sequence record 312501 | Codon-optimized ORF of SLC39A13
ATGCCAGGCTGCCCATGTCCTGGATGCGGAATGGCAGGACCAAGGCTGCTGTTCCTGACCGCCCTGGCCC
TGGAGCTGCTGGAGAGGGCAGGAGGATCCCAGCCCGCCCTGCGGTCTAGAGGAACCGCAACAGCATGCAG
GCTGGACAATAAGGAGAGCGAGTCCTGGGGCGCCCTGCTGTCCGGAGAGAGACTGGATACCTGGATCTGT
TCCCTGCTGGGCTCTCTGATGGTGGGCCTGTCTGGCGTGTTTCCCCTGCTGGTCATCCCTCTGGAGATGG
GAACAATGCTGCGGAGCGAGGCAGGAGCATGGAGACTGAAGCAGCTGCTGTCCTTCGCCCTGGGAGGACT
GCTGGGCAACGTGTTTCTGCACCTGCTGCCAGAGGCATGGGCATACACCTGCTCTGCCAGCCCTGGAGGA
GAGGGACAGAGCCTGCAGCAGCAGCAGCAGCTGGGACTGTGGGTCATCGCAGGCATCCTGACATTCCTGG
CCCTGGAGAAGATGTTTCTGGACAGCAAGGAGGAGGGCACCTCCCAGGCACCAAATAAGGATCCCACAGC
AGCAGCAGCCGCCCTGAACGGAGGACACTGTCTGGCACAGCCTGCAGCAGAGCCAGGACTGGGCGCCGTG
GTGAGGAGCATCAAGGTGTCCGGCTATCTGAACCTGCTGGCCAATACCATCGACAACTTCACACACGGAC
TGGCAGTGGCAGCATCTTTTCTGGTGAGCAAGAAGATCGGCCTGCTGACCACAATGGCCATCCTGCTGCA
CGAGATCCCTCACGAAGTGGGCGACTTCGCAATCCTGCTGAGGGCAGGCTTTGATCGCTGGTCTGCCGCA
AAGCTGCAGCTGAGCACCGCCCTGGGCGGCCTGCTGGGAGCAGGCTTCGCCATCTGCACACAGTCCCCAA
AGGGAGTGGTGGGATGTTCTCCAGCAGCAGAGGAGACCGCAGCATGGGTGCTGCCATTCACATCCGGCGG
CTTTCTGTACATCGCCCTGGTGAATGTGCTGCCTGACCTGCTGGAGGAGGAGGATCCATGGCGGTCTCTG
CAGCAGCTGCTGCTGCTGTGCGCAGGAATCGTGGTCATGGTGCTGTTCAGCCTGTTTGTGGATTAA
